>Addgene plasmid #128394 | pJL1-TTlight-4xDQNAT | addgene full sequence | sequence record 260189 | Addgene NGS Result
AAAACGCCAGCAACGCGATCCCGCGAAATTAATACGACTCACTATAGGGAGACCACAACGGTTTCCCTCT
AGAAATAATTTTGTTTAACTTTAAGAAGGAGATATACATATGCCTATCACCATCAATAACTTCCGCTACT
CAGATCCAGTGAACAACGACACTATTATTATGATGGAACCCCCCTATTGCAAGGGATTAGATATCTATTA
TAAAGCCTTCAAGATTACCGATCGTATCTGGATTGTCCCCGAGCGCTACGAATTCGGGACCAAACCCGAA
GATTTTAATCCACCAAGCAGCTTGATCGAGGGTGCTTCGGAGTACTATGATCCCAACTACCTGCGTACCG
ATTCGGATAAAGACCGTTTTCTGCAGACGATGGTAAAACTTTTCAATCGTATTAAGAATAATGTCGCGGG
CGAAGCCTTATTGGATAAGATTATCAATGCGATTCCTTATCTTGGCAACAGTTACTCGTTACTGGACAAG
TTTGATACGAATTCAAATAGCGTGAGTTTTAACCTGTTGGAACAGGACCCTTCAGGCGCGACCACTAAAA
GCGCAATGTTAACCAACTTAATCATTTTTGGACCCGGTCCCGTATTGAACAAAAATGAGGTTCGCGGGAT
CGTACTGCGTGTAGACAATAAGAATTACTTTCCGTGCCGCGATGGCTTTGGCTCGATTATGCAAATGGCG
TTTTGCCCAGAGTACGTGCCAACATTCGACAATGTCATCGAAAATATCACCTCTCTGACCATCGGAAAGA
GTAAATATTTCCAAGATCCTGCTTTGTTGCTGATGCATGCCCTGATCCATGTGTTACATGGTTTATACGG
TATGCAAGTTTCTTCGCACGAAATTATTCCCTCGAAACAGGAAATTTACATGCAACATACATACCCGATT
AGTGCGGAGGAGCTGTTCACCTTTGGCGGGCAGGACGCGAATTTAATCTCTATTGATATCAAGAACGACT
TATATGAAAAGACATTGAACGACTACAAAGCAATCGCAAACAAACTGAGTCAGGTCACCTCATGCAATGA
CCCGAACATTGATATTGACAGTTATAAGCAGATCTACCAACAAAAATACCAATTTGATAAGGATTCTAAT
GGTCAATATATTGTGAACGAGGATAAGTTTCAGATTCTTTATAATAGCATCATGTATGGTTTTACTGAGA
TTGAGCTGGGGAAAAAATTCAACATTAAAACCCGTCTTTCGTATTTTTCGATGAACCACGATCCCGTTAA
AATTCCGAACTTACTGGATGACACTATCTATAACGACACCGAAGGATTTAACATTGAGAGCAAGGATCTG
AAGTCTGAATACAAGGGCCAAAACATGCGCGTAAATACGAATGCCTTCCGCAATGTCGATGGATCGGGAC
TGGTGAGCAAATTGATCGGCTTATGTAAGAAGATTATCCCGCCTACAAACATCCGTGAGAACTTATACAA
CCGCACTGCCCTCGAGGATCAGAACGCGACCGGCGGTGACCAAAATGCCACAGGTGGCGATCAAAACGCC
ACCGGCGGTGACCAGAATGCGACAGTCGACCATCACCATCATCACCATTAAGTCGACCGGCTGCTAACAA
AGCCCGAAAGGAAGCTGAGTTGGCTGCTGCCACCGCTGAGCAATAACTAGCATAACCCCTTGGGGCCTCT
AAACGGGTCTTGAGGGGTTTTTTGCTGAAAGCCAATTCTGATTAGAAAAACTCATCGAGCATCAAATGAA
ACTGCAATTTATTCATATCAGGATTATCAATACCATATTTTTGAAAAAGCCGTTTCTGTAATGAAGGAGA
AAACTCACCGAGGCAGTTCCATAGGATGGCAAGATCCTGGTATCGGTCTGCGATTCCGACTCGTCCAACA
TCAATACAACCTATTAATTTCCCCTCGTCAAAAATAAGGTTATCAAGTGAGAAATCACCATGAGTGACGA
CTGAATCCGGTGAGAATGGCAAAAGCTTATGCATTTCTTTCCAGACTTGTTCAACAGGCCAGCCATTACG
CTCGTCATCAAAATCACTCGCATCAACCAAACCGTTATTCATTCGTGATTGCGCCTGAGCGAGACGAAAT
ACGCGATCGCTGTTAAAAGGACAATTACAAACAGGAATCGAATGCAACCGGCGCAGGAACACTGCCAGCG
CATCAACAATATTTTCACCTGAATCAGGATATTCTTCTAATACCTGGAATGCTGTTTTCCCGGGGATCGC
AGTGGTGAGTAACCATGCATCATCAGGAGTACGGATAAAATGCTTGATGGTCGGAAGAGGCATAAATTCC
GTCAGCCAGTTTAGTCTGACCATCTCATCTGTAACATCATTGGCAACGCTACCTTTGCCATGTTTCAGAA
ACAACTCTGGCGCATCGGGCTTCCCATACAATCGATAGATTGTCGCACCTGATTGCCCGACATTATCGCG
AGCCCATTTATACCCATATAAATCAGCATCCATGTTGGAATTTAATCGCGGCTTCGAGCAAGACGTTTCC
CGTTGAATATGGCTCATAACACCCCTTGTATTACTGTTTATGTAAGCAGACAGTTTTATTGTTCATGATG
ATATATTTTTATCTTGTGCAATGTAACATCAGAGATTTTGAGACACAACGTGAGATCAAAGGATCTTCTT
GAGATCCTTTTTTTCTGCGCGTAATCTGCTGCTTGCAAACAAAAAAACCACCGCTACCAGCGGTGGTTTG
TTTGCCGGATCAAGAGCTACCAACTCTTTTTCCGAAGGTAACTGGCTTCAGCAGAGCGCAGATACCAAAT
ACTGTTCTTCTAGTGTAGCCGTAGTTAGGCCACCACTTCAAGAACTCTGTAGCACCGCCTACATACCTCG
CTCTGCTAATCCTGTTACCAGTGGCTGCTGCCAGTGGCGATAAGTCGTGTCTTACCGGGTTGGACTCAAG
ACGATAGTTACCGGATAAGGCGCAGCGGTCGGGCTGAACGGGGGGTTCGTGCACACAGCCCAGCTTGGAG
CGAACGACCTACACCGAACTGAGATACCTACAGCGTGAGCTATGAGAAAGCGCCACGCTTCCCGAAGGGA
GAAAGGCGGACAGGTATCCGGTAAGCGGCAGGGTCGGAACAGGAGAGCGCACGAGGGAGCTTCCAGGGGG
AAACGCCTGGTATCTTTATAGTCCTGTCGGGTTTCGCCACCTCTGACTTGAGCGTCGATTTTTGTGATGC
TCGTCAGGGGGGCGGAGCCTATGGA
Features (pLannotate 1.2.2; 7 found; start..end, strand, type, name):
     30..48      +  promoter       T7 promoter: promoter for bacteriophage T7 RNA polymerase
     80..102     +  RBS            RBS: efficient ribosome binding site from bacteriophage T7 gene 10 (Olins and Rangwala, 1989)
    110..1480    +  CDS            tetX (fragment): TETX_CLOTE - Experimental evidence at protein level: Swiss-Prot protein existence level 1. Tetanus toxin acts by inhibiting neurotransmitter release. It binds to peripheral neuronal synapses, is internalized and moves by retrograde transport up the axon into the spinal cord where it can move between postsynaptic and presynaptic neurons. It inhibits neurotransmitter release by acting as a zinc endopeptidase that catalyzes the hydrolysis of the '76-Gln-|-Phe-77' bond of synaptobrevin-2. From Clostridium tetani (strain Massachusetts / E88).
   1600..1649    +  CDS            SET1 (fragment): solubility-enhancement tag derived from T7 phage gene 10B
   1657..1704    +  terminator     T7 terminator: transcription terminator for bacteriophage T7 RNA polymerase
   1722..2537    -  CDS            KanR: aminoglycoside phosphotransferase; aph(3')-Ia; confers resistance to kanamycin in bacteria or G418 (Geneticin®) in eukaryotes
   2659..2       +  rep_origin     ori (across the origin): high-copy-number ColE1/pMB1/pBR322/pUC origin of replication
