[The description below was written by a language model from this plasmid's Addgene catalogue record and pLannotate feature annotations shown in this document.]
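Description:
pJL1-TTlight-4xDQNAT is a compact bacterial expression plasmid of about 3.2 kb, built on the small pJL1 backbone and intended mainly as a template for in vitro (cell-free) protein synthesis. It is maintained in E. coli through a high-copy ColE1/pUC-type origin of replication and selected with kanamycin via an aminoglycoside phosphotransferase (KanR) gene that lies on the opposite strand from the expression cassette.

The cassette is a standard T7 arrangement. A T7 promoter and the strong phage T7 gene 10 ribosome binding site drive the open reading frame, and a T7 terminator closes the transcription unit, so expression depends on T7 RNA polymerase being supplied. The insert, cloned between retained NdeI and SalI sites, encodes the light chain domain of Clostridium tetani tetanus toxin, the zinc endopeptidase portion of the toxin that cleaves synaptobrevin-2. It carries an E234A substitution recorded as inactivating, so the product is meant to lack this protease activity. At its C terminus the protein is fused to four tandem DQNAT sequons, which are acceptor motifs for bacterial N-linked glycosylation, followed by a 6xHis tag for affinity purification and detection. The automated annotation does not label these tags. It places only a short partial match to a T7 gene 10B-derived solubility tag just upstream of the terminator, which is probably vector-derived sequence rather than a designed fusion.

According to the record and the associated publication, the plasmid is used to produce a detoxified tetanus carrier protein that can be glycosylated at the engineered sequons, supporting on-demand, cell-free manufacture of conjugate vaccines.
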