Addgene plasmid #128394: pJL1-TTlight-4xDQNAT
Purpose: In vitro expression of tetanus toxin light chain with C terminal 4xDQNAT glycosylation sites
Depositing lab: Michael Jewett. Depositing organization: Northwestern University. Publication: On-demand biomanufacturing of protective conjugate vaccines. Stark JC, Jaroentomeechai T, Moeller TD, Hershewe JM, Warfel KF, Moricz BS, Martini AM, Dubner RS, Hsu KJ, Stevenson TC, Jones BD, DeLisa MP, Jewett MC. Sci Adv. 2021 Feb 3;7(6). pii: 7/6/eabe9444. doi: 10.1126/sciadv.abe9444. Print 2021 Feb. PubMed 33536221.
Backbone
  Vector backbone: pJL1
  Backbone size w/o insert (bp): 1765
  Total vector size (bp): 3244
  Vector type: Bacterial Expression
Growth in bacteria
  Bacterial resistance: Kanamycin, 50 μg/mL
  Growth temperature: 37°C
  Growth strain: DH5alpha
  Copy number: High Copy
Gene/Insert
  Gene/Insert name: Tetanus toxin light chain domain
  Species: C. tetani
  Insert size (bp): 1482
  Mutation: Inactivating E234A mutation
  Promoter: T7
  Tag / fusion protein: 4xDQNAT glycosylation tag (C terminal on insert); 6xHis tag (C terminal on insert)
  Cloning method: Restriction Enzyme; 5′ cloning site NdeI (not destroyed); 3′ cloning site SalI (not destroyed)
  Sequencing primers: 5′ TAATACGACTCACTATAGGG; 3′ TAGTTATTGCTCAGCGGTGG
Terms and licenses: Academic/Nonprofit Terms; Industry Terms: Not Available to Industry
How to cite: pJL1-TTlight-4xDQNAT was a gift from Michael Jewett (Addgene plasmid # 128394 ; http://n2t.net/addgene:128394 ; RRID:Addgene_128394)
